>Addgene plasmid #179055 | pBBK71 pHomL-RPL18Bp-ARC35-Link-Scarlet(rfp)-SSA1t-HomR (AmpR) | addgene full sequence | sequence record 360860 | Addgene NGS Result
TTACCAATGCTTAATCAGTGAGGCACCTATCTCAGCGATCTGTCTATTTCGTTCATCCATAGTTGCCTGA
CTCCCCGTCGTGTAGATAACTACGATACGGGAGGGCTTACCATCTGGCCCCAGTGCTGCAATGATACCGC
GGGACCCACGCTCACCGGCTCCAGATTTATCAGCAATAAACCAGCCAGCCGGAAGGGCCGAGCGCAGAAG
TGGTCCTGCAACTTTATCCGCCTCCATCCAGTCTATTAATTGTTGCCGGGAAGCTAGAGTAAGTAGTTCG
CCAGTTAATAGTTTGCGCAACGTTGTTGCCATTGCTACAGGCATCGTGGTGTCACGCTCGTCGTTTGGTA
TGGCTTCATTCAGCTCCGGTTCCCAACGATCAAGGCGAGTTACATGATCCCCCATGTTGTGCAAAAAAGC
GGTTAGCTCCTTCGGTCCTCCGATCGTTGTCAGAAGTAAGTTGGCCGCAGTGTTATCACTCATGGTTATG
GCAGCACTGCATAATTCTCTTACTGTCATGCCATCCGTAAGATGCTTTTCTGTGACTGGTGAGTACTCAA
CCAAGTCATTCTGAGAATAGTGTATGCGGCGACCGAGTTGCTCTTGCCCGGCGTCAATACGGGATAATAC
CGCGCCACATAGCAGAACTTTAAAAGTGCTCATCATTGGAAAACGTTCTTCGGGGCGAAAACTCTCAAGG
ATCTTACCGCTGTTGAGATCCAGTTCGATGTAACCCACTCGTGCACCCAACTGATCTTCAGCATCTTTTA
CTTTCACCAGCGTTTCTGGGTGAGCAAAAACAGGAAGGCAAAATGCCGCAAAAAAGGGAATAAGGGCGAC
ACGGAAATGTTGAATACTCATACTCTTCCTTTTTCAATATTATTGAAGCATTTATCAGGGTTATTGTCTC
ATGAGCGGATACATATTTGAATGTATTTAGAAAAATAAACAAATAGGGGTTCCGCGCACATTTCCCCGAA
AAGTGCCACCTGTCATGACCAAAATCCCTTAACGTGAGTTTTCGTTCCACTGAGCGTCAGACCCCGTAGA
AAAGATCAAAGGATCTTCTTGAGATCCTTTTTTTCTGCGCGTAATCTGCTGCTTGCAAACAAAAAAACCA
CCGCTACCAGCGGTGGTTTGTTTGCCGGATCAAGAGCTACCAACTCTTTTTCCGAAGGTAACTGGCTTCA
GCAGAGCGCAGATACCAAATACTGTTCTTCTAGTGTAGCCGTAGTTAGGCCACCACTTCAAGAACTCTGT
AGCACCGCCTACATACCTCGCTCTGCTAATCCTGTTACCAGTGGCTGCTGCCAGTGGCGATAAGTCGTGT
CTTACCGGGTTGGACTCAAGACGATAGTTACCGGATAAGGCGCAGCGGTCGGGCTGAACGGGGGGTTCGT
GCACACAGCCCAGCTTGGAGCGAACGACCTACACCGAACTGAGATACCTACAGCGTGAGCTATGAGAAAG
CGCCACGCTTCCCGAAGGGAGAAAGGCGGACAGGTATCCGGTAAGCGGCAGGGTCGGAACAGGAGAGCGC
ACGAGGGAGCTTCCAGGGGGAAACGCCTGGTATCTTTATAGTCCTGTCGGGTTTCGCCACCTCTGACTTG
AGCGTCGATTTTTGTGATGCTCGTCAGGGGGGCGGAGCCTATGGAAAAACGCCAGCAACGCGGCCTTTTT
ACGGTTCCTGGCCTTTTGCTGGCCTTTTGCTCACATGTTCTTTCCTGCGTTATCCCCTGATTCTGTGGAT
AACCGTGCGGCCGCCAATGTTATCTATTGGCAGATGTTCATACGGGGCTTTCAAATATTGATGAAATTAT
GTGATGTTTAGAAGAAGATTCGAACTGTTTTCAGTAGATTTGGTAACTGTGCAACCATAACTCATGCCCC
CTATTTATCGGCATTGAGATTGTAAAGGAAGTAAAACGCATTTTTGCAGATCTGTTCTCTTATGTATTTT
TAATCGTCCTTGTATGGAAGTATCAAAGGGGACGTTCTTCACCTCCTTGGAAAACGCAAACTTTCTTTTT
GCCTATCACAGTATCTTATCGAGCTAACTATTTTCGACACACATGAAAAAGCAGAAATATTAACGAAAAA
GAAAAGAAAGACCATGTCATGTACGGGCAATCAGAATATGCAAGATGAGCGGGAACGGGCGAAATGTGCA
CGCGCACAACTTACGAAACGCGGATGAGTCACTGACAGCCACCGCAGAGGTTCTGACTCCTACTGAGCTC
TATTGGAGGTGGCAGAACCGGTAATCCCACAGTGAGCAACTTGACAAACCAACAGATATAGGCTGTGTCT
TAAAATATACCATCCAATACCTTGATGAACTTTTCAAAGATGACTAAAATAAGTGAAATTTCAACATTAA
CTTCGAGCTGTAAACACAGTGGTTTCTTTGCATAAACACCATCAGCCTCAAGTCGTCAAGTAAAGATTTC
GTGTTCATGCAGATAGATAACAATCTATATGTTGATAATTAGCGTTGCCTCATCAATGCGTACACGAAGA
ATATACTAAAAAATGAGCAGGCAAGATAAACGAAGGCAAAGATGACAGAGCAGAAAGCCCTAGTAAAGCG
TATTACAAATGAAACCAAGATTCAGATTGCGATCCCTGAATTCGCATCTAGATGGTAGAGCCACAAACAG
CCGGTACAAGCAACGATCTCCAGGACCATCTGAATCATGCGCGGATGACACGAACTCACGACGGCGATCA
CAGACATTAACCCACAGTACAGACACTGCGACAACGTGGCAATTCGTCGCAATACCGTCTCACTGAACTG
GCCGATAATTGCAGACGAACGAAGAGGATGTCCAATATTTTTTTTAAGGAATAAGGATACTTCAAGACTA
GATTCCCCCCTGCATTCCCATCAGAACCGTAAACCTTGGCGCTTTCCTTGGGAAGTATTCAAGAAGTGCC
TTGTCCGGTTTCTGTGGCTCACAAACCAGCGCGCCCGATATGGCTTTCTTTTCACTTATGAATGTACCAG
TACGGGACAATTAGAACGCTCCTGTAACAATCTCTTTGCAAATGTGGGGTTACATTCTAACCATGTCACA
CTGCTGACGAAATTCAAAGTAAAAAAAAATGGGACCACGTCTTGAGAACGATAGATTTTCTTTATTTTAC
ATTGAACAGTCGTTGTCTCAGCGCGCTTTATGTTTTCATTCATACTTCATATTATAAAATAACAAAAGAA
GAATTTCATATTCACGCCCAAGAAATCAGGCTGCTTTCCAAATGCAATTGACACTTCATTAGCCATCACA
CAAAACTCTTTCTTGCTGGAGCTTCTTTTAAAAAAGACCTCAGTACACCAAACACGTTACCCGACCTCGT
TATTTTACGACAACTATGATAAAATTCTGAAGAAAAAATAAAAAAATTTTCATACTTCTTGCTTTTATTT
AAACCATTGAATGATTTCTTTTGAACAAAACTACCTGTTTCACCAAAGGAAATAGAAAGAAAAAATCAAT
TAGAAGAAAACAAAAAACAAAAGATCTATGCTACACTTACAACCACAAAACCTTCTCATCCAAAAGACAC
TGAATGAAGCGATAGAGGCACTTCGCAAGGGTTCGCCGTTGACCATGGACAGAATTGTTTCCGATTTCGA
CTATACCACCTACCACATTTCAAACACAGCAGAAGATAAGTCCATTCTGTTGTTGAGTGTTAAGACCAAA
GCTTGGGTAAGTGTCTCTGAGTGCCAATTGGACGGTTCTTTGACGTTACTGAAGTTTCTGGCCGACCACT
ACTCCTCTTTGGGTGGGGTGACTATCCCAAGTGAAGTGGAGCCCGGCTATGACTACACTCTTCAGATTAC
GTTGGCCGAATTGGTTCAAGAATCGATTTTACAACTGTCTGTTTTGAAGACCATTATATTGAGTTTTCCC
TTCGAATTGGCCATTTCGAAGTTTATTGAACTAAGCCAGCAGCAACCGGCACCTGTCGAAGCAGAAATTA
CTGGCGGTGAGGTTGCTGCCAATGGAGACAACACTTTGTTCACAATCAAGTATCGTGACGAGGAGAACAT
CTTCATCAAACCTTCCAATGACAGAGTTACCATAATCTTCGAGACTATTTTTCAAGACGAAACAGATAAA
ATTTTTGGCAAGGTCTTTTTACAAGAATTCGTGGATGCACGTAAGAGAAACCGTCAAATCCAATCCGCTC
CACAAGTTTTATACTCACATGAACCACCATTGGAGTTGAAGAGACTATATCAACCACCTAAAGTTGCAGA
GCAAAGTAGAAGATTTATCACGTTTGTTCTTTTCCCACGTCATTTCCAGACAAAAGAGTTGCAATTCCAT
TCAATTTGCCAGTTAACATTGTTTAGAAACTACTTCCATTATCACATAAAGTGCTCTAAAGCCTACATGC
ACTCCAGAATGAGATTCAGAGTGGACTCGTTCATCAAAGTCTTAAATAGAGCCAAGGTGGACGAAGATGA
TGAAAATGATGAATTGAGTGCAGAAGGCAGACAACAGGCAAGAAGAACCTTCACCGGTAGAAAGATTGTC
TACGGATCCGGTCCTTCTGGCCCAACTGGCATGGTTAGTAAAGGTGAAGCTGTTATAAAAGAATTCATGA
GGTTTAAAGTTCATATGGAAGGTTCAATGAATGGTCATGAATTTGAAATTGAAGGTGAAGGTGAAGGTAG
ACCATATGAAGGTACACAAACTGCTAAATTGAAAGTTACTAAAGGTGGTCCATTACCATTTTCTTGGGAT
ATTTTGTCTCCACAATTCATGTATGGTTCTAGAGCTTTTATTAAGCATCCAGCTGATATTCCAGATTATT
ATAAACAATCTTTTCCTGAAGGTTTTAAATGGGAAAGAGTTATGAATTTCGAAGATGGTGGTGCTGTTAC
TGTTACTCAAGATACTTCTTTGGAAGATGGTACTTTAATCTATAAAGTTAAATTGAGAGGTACTAATTTT
CCACCAGATGGTCCAGTTATGCAAAAGAAAACTATGGGTTGGGAAGCATCTACTGAAAGATTGTATCCAG
AAGATGGTGTTTTGAAAGGAGACATTAAGATGGCTTTGAGATTGAAAGATGGTGGTCGGTACCTGGCCGA
CTTCAAGACCACCTATAAAGCTAAAAAACCAGTTCAAATGCCAGGTGCATATAATGTTGATAGAAAGTTA
GATATAACGTCGCATAACGAGGACTATACTGTAGTTGAACAATATGAACGTAGTGAAGGTAGACATAGTA
CCGGAGGAATGGATGAATTGTATAAATAGCTCGAGTGGCGCCAATTGGTGCGGCAATTGATAATAACGAA
AATGTCTTTTAATGATCTGGGTATAATGAGGAATTTTCCGAACGTTTTTACTTTATATATATATATACAT
GTAACATATATTCTATACGCTATAGAGAAAGGAAATTTTTCAATTAAAAAAAAAATAGAGAAAGAGTTTC
ACTTCTTGATTATCGCTAACACTAATGGTTGAAGTACTGCTACTTTAATTTTATGCTGCCAATGAGACGA
CGGGGTCATCACGGCTCATCATGCGCCAAACAAATGTGTGCAATACACGCTCGGATGACTGCATGATGAC
CGCACTGACTGGGGACAGCAGATCCACCTAAGCCTGTGAGAGAAGCAGACACCCGACAGATCAAGGCAGT
TAACTAGTGCACTGCAGTACAAATCGTCCCCAACAAAAGTGGGCTCTCAAAATTCATCACATTTAAATGC
ATATAGGAAGAGCAACAGTTGGTTTGCATCTGATGTTCCTTAAAGATTTCGACATAATGTGCGAAGTAGA
TCCCTTCAGCACTGTACTTGTTTTTGCGACTAGATTGTAAATCATTCTTTATTTAATCTCTTTCTTTAAC
TACTGCTTAAAGTATAATTTGGTCCGTAGTTTAATAACTATACTAAGCGAACGCTCTCTCGAAATTTTTC
TTAACGCGTCCTTGTACTGCGTCTAACGCTTTTGCCACTTGGATTTCTATTATAGGAAATAGTCTCACTT
ACTGGGCGACGAATTTTCGCGTTTTGATGAAGCACAGGAAGAATTTCTTTATGCTCAGAAGTTTGACAGC
AAGCAAGTTCATCATTCGAACTAGCCTTATTGTTTTAGTTCAGTGACAGCGAACTGCCGTACTCGATGCT
TTATTTCTCACGGTAGAGCGGAAGAACAGATAGATCCCTACATATTGCTACCACTTCTATTACACAATAG
TTTCAATAGCTTGCAGCGTAGCTAAACTCTAAAATTTATCTAAATCACTCATATAAACCGAACCCTTCCC
CTTCCGCTTATAGTACAGCTGATGCTCCTTCACTATTTTAACATGTGGAATTCTTGAAAGAATGAAATCG
CCATGCCAAGCCATCACACGGTCTTTTATGCAATTGATTGACCGCCTGCAACACATAGGCAGTAAAATTT
TTACAAGCAGTAGCAGAACAGGCCACACAATCGCAAGTGATTAACGTCCACACAGGTATAGGGTTTCTGG
ACCATATGATACATGCTCTGGCCAAGCATTCCGGCTGGTCGCTAATCGTTGAGTGCCGAGCGGCCGCGAT
TATCAAAAAGGATCTTCACCTAGATCCTTTTAAATTAAAAATGAAGTTTTAAATCAATCTAAAGTATATA
TGAGTAAACTTGGTCTGACAG
Features (pLannotate 1.2.2; 10 found; start..end, strand, type, name):
      1..861     -  CDS            AmpR: β-lactamase; bla; confers resistance to ampicillin, carbenicillin, and related antibiotics
    862..966     -  promoter       AmpR promoter: bla
   1069..1657    +  rep_origin     ori: high-copy-number ColE1/pMB1/pBR322/pUC origin of replication
   2391..2510    +  rep_origin     ARS1 (fragment): S. cerevisiae autonomously replicating sequence ARS1/ARS416
   2515..2561    +  promoter       HIS3 promoter (fragment): S. cerevisiae HIS3
   2562..2624    +  CDS            HIS3 (fragment): imidazoleglycerol-phosphate dehydratase, required for histidine biosynthesis; S. cerevisiae HIS3; yeast auxotrophic marker
   3528..4553    +  CDS            ARC35: ARPC2_YEAST - Experimental evidence at protein level: Swiss-Prot protein existence level 1. Functions as actin-binding component of the Arp2/3 complex which is involved in regulation of actin polymerization and together with an activating nucleation-promoting factor (NPF) mediates the formation of branched actin networks. Seems to contact the mother actin filament (By similarity). From Saccharomyces cerevisiae (strain ATCC 204508 / S288c) (Baker's yeast).
   4581..5276    +  CDS            mScarlet-I: mScarlet-I is a basic (constitutively fluorescent) red fluorescent protein published in 2016, derived from synthetic construct. It is reported to be a rapidly-maturing monomer with moderate acid sensitivity.
   6322..6348    +  rep_origin     ARS1 (fragment): S. cerevisiae autonomously replicating sequence ARS1/ARS416
   6445..6566    +  CDS            HIS3 (fragment): imidazoleglycerol-phosphate dehydratase, required for histidine biosynthesis; S. cerevisiae HIS3; yeast auxotrophic marker
