[The description below was written by a language model from this plasmid's Addgene catalogue record and pLannotate feature annotations shown in this document.]
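Description:
pBBK71 is a yeast integration-cassette plasmid from the Markerless Yeast Localization and Overexpression (MyLO) CRISPR-Cas9 toolkit, assembled by BsaI Golden Gate cloning in the pYTK089 backbone. In E. coli it is maintained at high copy from a ColE1/pUC-type origin and selected with ampicillin through the β-lactamase gene and its native promoter. The record lists no intact yeast selection marker or complete yeast replication origin, which fits the toolkit's markerless design. The plasmid serves as a source of donor DNA rather than as an episomal expression vector.

The payload is a single expression unit flanked by left and right homology arms (HomL and HomR). The S. cerevisiae RPL18B promoter drives the ARC35 open reading frame. ARC35 encodes the actin-binding ARPC2 subunit of the Arp2/3 complex, which nucleates branched actin networks. It is fused through a short linker to a C-terminal red fluorescent protein, which the annotation identifies as the mScarlet-I variant, and the unit ends with the SSA1 terminator. The promoter, terminator and homology arms are named in the construct title but are not annotated as such in the feature table. The table does detect short fragments of ARS1 and of the HIS3 promoter and coding sequence on either side of the cassette. These fragments lie where the homology arms would be expected, but the record does not state the genomic integration locus.

The cassette is intended for Cas9-assisted, marker-free integration into the budding yeast genome. The resulting strains express Arc35-Scarlet as a red fluorescent marker of the actin cytoskeleton for localization and colocalization studies.
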