Addgene plasmid #179055: pBBK71 pHomL-RPL18Bp-ARC35-Link-Scarlet(rfp)-SSA1t-HomR (AmpR)
Purpose: Vector containing a yeast integration cassette for RPL18B-driven expression of ARC35-Link-Scarlet(rfp), a marker for the actin cytoskeleton
Depositing lab: Vincent Martin. Depositing organization: Concordia University. Publication: The MyLo CRISPR-Cas9 Toolkit: A Markerless Yeast Localization and Overexpression CRISPR-Cas9 Toolkit. Bean BDM, Whiteway M, Martin VJJ. G3 (Bethesda). 2022 Jun 16. pii: 6609175. doi: 10.1093/g3journal/jkac154. PubMed 35708612.
Backbone
  Vector backbone: pYTK089 (ColE1, AmpR)
  Vector type: Yeast Expression
Growth in bacteria
  Bacterial resistance: Ampicillin, 100 μg/mL
  Growth temperature: 37°C
  Growth strain: DH5alpha
  Copy number: High Copy
Gene/Insert
  Gene/Insert name: RPL18Bp-ARC35-Link-Scarlet(rfp)
  Species: S. cerevisiae (budding yeast)
  Cloning method: Restriction Enzyme; 5′ cloning site Unknown (unknown if destroyed); 3′ cloning site Unknown (unknown if destroyed)
Terms and licenses: Academic/Nonprofit Terms; Industry Terms: Not Available to Industry
Depositor comments: Part of the Markerless Yeast Localization and Overexpression (MyLO) CRISPR-Cas9 Toolkit. Vector cloned using BsaI Golden Gate cloning
How to cite: pBBK71 pHomL-RPL18Bp-ARC35-Link-Scarlet(rfp)-SSA1t-HomR (AmpR) was a gift from Vincent Martin (Addgene plasmid # 179055 ; http://n2t.net/addgene:179055 ; RRID:Addgene_179055)
